>Addgene plasmid #172632 | pcDNA3.1-CCND1 | addgene full sequence | sequence record 340111 | Addgene NGS Result
GACGGATCGGGAGATCTCCCGATCCCCTATGGTGCACTCTCAGTACAATCTGCTCTGATGCCGCATAGTT
AAGCCAGTATCTGCTCCCTGCTTGTGTGTTGGAGGTCGCTGAGTAGTGCGCGAGCAAAATTTAAGCTACA
ACAAGGCAAGGCTTGACCGACAATTGCATGAAGAATCTGCTTAGGGTTAGGCGTTTTGCGCTGCTTCGCG
ATGTACGGGCCAGATATACGCGTTGACATTGATTATTGACTAGTTATTAATAGTAATCAATTACGGGGTC
ATTAGTTCATAGCCCATATATGGAGTTCCGCGTTACATAACTTACGGTAAATGGCCCGCCTGGCTGACCG
CCCAACGACCCCCGCCCATTGACGTCAATAATGACGTATGTTCCCATAGTAACGCCAATAGGGACTTTCC
ATTGACGTCAATGGGTGGAGTATTTACGGTAAACTGCCCACTTGGCAGTACATCAAGTGTATCATATGCC
AAGTACGCCCCCTATTGACGTCAATGACGGTAAATGGCCCGCCTGGCATTATGCCCAGTACATGACCTTA
TGGGACTTTCCTACTTGGCAGTACATCTACGTATTAGTCATCGCTATTACCATGGTGATGCGGTTTTGGC
AGTACATCAATGGGCGTGGATAGCGGTTTGACTCACGGGGATTTCCAAGTCTCCACCCCATTGACGTCAA
TGGGAGTTTGTTTTGGCACCAAAATCAACGGGACTTTCCAAAATGTCGTAACAACTCCGCCCCATTGACG
CAAATGGGCGGTAGGCGTGTACGGTGGGAGGTCTATATAAGCAGAGCTCTCTGGCTAACTAGAGAACCCA
CTGCTTACTGGCTTATCGAAATTAATACGACTCACTATAGGGAGACCCAAGCTTGGTACCGAGCTCGGAT
CCAGCATGGAACACCAGCTCCTGTGCTGCGAAGTGGAAACCATCCGCCGCGCGTACCCCGATGCCAACCT
CCTCAACGACCGGGTGCTGCGGGCCATGCTGAAGGCGGAGGAGACCTGCGCGCCCTCGGTGTCCTACTTC
AAATGTGTGCAGAAGGAGGTCCTGCCGTCCATGCGGAAGATCGTCGCCACCTGGATGCTGGAGGTCTGCG
AGGAACAGAAGTGCGAGGAGGAGGTCTTCCCGCTGGCCATGAACTACCTGGACCGCTTCCTGTCGCTGGA
GCCCGTGAAAAAGAGCCGCCTGCAGCTGCTGGGGGCCACTTGCATGTTCGTGGCCTCTAAGATGAAGGAG
ACCATCCCCCTGACGGCCGAGAAGCTGTGCATCTACACCGACAACTCCATCCGGCCCGAGGAGCTGCTGC
AAATGGAGCTGCTCCTGGTGAACAAGCTCAAGTGGAACCTGGCCGCAATGACCCCGCACGATTTCATTGA
ACACTTCCTCTCCAAAATGCCAGAGGCGGAGGAGAACAAACAGATCATCCGCAAACACGCGCAGACCTTC
GTTGCCCTCTGTGCCACAGATGTGAAGTTCATTTCCAATCCGCCCTCCATGGTGGCAGCGGGGAGCGTGG
TGGCCGCAGTGCAAGGCCTGAACCTGAGGAGCCCCAACAACTTCCTGTCCTACTACCGCCTCACACGCTT
CCTCTCCAGAGTGATCAAGTGTGACCCAGACTGCCTCCGGGCCTGCCAGGAGCAGATCGAAGCCCTGCTG
GAGTCAAGCCTGCGCCAGGCCCAGCAGAACATGGACCCCAAGGCCGCCGAGGAGGAGGAAGAGGAGGAGG
AGGAGGTGGACCTGGCTTGCACACCCACCGACGTGCGGGACGTGGACATCTGACTCGAGCATGCATCTAG
AGGGCCCTATTCTATAGTGTCACCTAAATGCTAGAGCTCGCTGATCAGCCTCGACTGTGCCTTCTAGTTG
CCAGCCATCTGTTGTTTGCCCCTCCCCCGTGCCTTCCTTGACCCTGGAAGGTGCCACTCCCACTGTCCTT
TCCTAATAAAATGAGGAAATTGCATCGCATTGTCTGAGTAGGTGTCATTCTATTCTGGGGGGTGGGGTGG
GGCAGGACAGCAAGGGGGAGGATTGGGAAGACAATAGCAGGCATGCTGGGGATGCGGTGGGCTCTATGGC
TTCTGAGGCGGAAAGAACCAGCTGGGGCTCTAGGGGGTATCCCC
[124 nt withheld, positions 2145-2268]
C
[91 nt withheld, positions 2270-2360]
A
[49 nt withheld, positions 2362-2410]
CCTTTGACGTTGGAGTCCACGTTCTTT
[37 nt withheld, positions 2438-2474]
ACCCTATCTCGGTCTATTCTTTTGATTTATAAGGGATTTTGCCGATTTCGGCCTATTGGTTAAAAAATGA
GCTGATTTAACAAAAATTTAACGCGAATTAATTCTGTGGAATGTGTGTCAGTTAGGGTGTGGAAAGTCCC
CAGGCTCCCCAGCAGGCAGAAGTATGCAAAGCATGCATCTCAATTAGTCAGCAACCAGGTGTGGAAAGTC
CCCAGGCTCCCCAGCAGGCAGAAGTATGCAAAGCATGCATCTCAATTAGTCAGCAACCATAGTCCCGCCC
CTAACTCCGCCCATCCCGCCCCTAACTCCGCCCAGTTCCGCCCATTCTCCGCCCCATGGCTGACTAATTT
TTTTTATTTATGCAGAGGCCGAGGCCGCCTCTGCCTCTGAGCTATTCCAGAAGTAGTGAGGAGGCTTTTT
TGGAGGCCTAGGCTTTTGCAAAAAGCTCCCGGGAGCTTGTATATCCATTTTCGGATCTGATCAAGAGACA
GGATGAGGATCGTTTCGCATGATTGAACAAGATGGATTGCACGCAGGTTCTCCGGCCGCTTGGGTGGAGA
GGCTATTCGGCTATGACTGGGCACAACAGACAATCGGCTGCTCTGATGCCGCCGTGTTCCGGCTGTCAGC
GCAGGGGCGCCCGGTTCTTTTTGTCAAGACCGACCTGTCCGGTGCCCTGAATGAACTGCAGGACGAGGCA
GCGCGGCTATCGTGGCTGGCCACGACGGGCGTTCCTTGCGCAGCTGTGCTCGACGTTGTCACTGAAGCGG
GAAGGGACTGGCTGCTATTGGGCGAAGTGCCGGGGCAGGATCTCCTGTCATCTCACCTTGCTCCTGCCGA
GAAAGTATCCATCATGGCTGATGCAATGCGGCGGCTGCATACGCTTGATCCGGCTACCTGCCCATTCGAC
CACCAAGCGAAACATCGCATCGAGCGAGCACGTACTCGGATGGAAGCCGGTCTTGTCGATCAGGATGATC
TGGACGAAGAGCATCAGGGGCTCGCGCCAGCCGAACTGTTCGCCAGGCTCAAGGCGCGCATGCCCGACGG
CGAGGATCTCGTCGTGACCCATGGCGATGCCTGCTTGCCGAATATCATGGTGGAAAATGGCCGCTTTTCT
GGATTCATCGACTGTGGCCGGCTGGGTGTGGCGGACCGCTATCAGGACATAGCGTTGGCTACCCGTGATA
TTGCTGAAGAGCTTGGCGGCGAATGGGCTGACCGCTTCCTCGTGCTTTACGGTATCGCCGCTCCCGATTC
GCAGCGCATCGCCTTCTATCGCCTTCTTGACGAGTTCTTCTGAGCGGGACTCTGGGGTTCGAAATGACCG
ACCAAGCGACGCCCAACCTGCCATCACGAGATTTCGATTCCACCGCCGCCTTCTATGAAAGGTTGGGCTT
CGGAATCGTTTTCCGGGACGCCGGCTGGATGATCCTCCAGCGCGGGGATCTCATGCTGGAGTTCTTCGCC
CACCCCAACTTGTTTATTGCAGCTTATAATGGTTACAAATAAAGCAATAGCATCACAAATTTCACAAATA
AAGCATTTTTTTCACTGCATTCTAGTTGTGGTTTGTCCAAACTCATCAATGTATCTTATCATGTCTGTAT
ACCGTCGACCTCTAGCTAGAGCTTGGCGTAATCATGGTCATAGCTGTTTCCTGTGTGAAATTGTTATCCG
CTCACAATTCCACACAACATACGAGCCGGAAGCATAAAGTGTAAAGCCTGGGGTGCCTAATGAGTGAGCT
AACTCACATTAATTGCGTTGCGCTCACTGCCCGCTTTCCAGTCGGGAAACCTGTCGTGCCAGCTGCATTA
ATGAATCGGCCAACGCGCGGGGAGAGGCGGTTTGCGTATTGGGCGCTCTTCCGCTTCCTCGCTCACTGAC
TCGCTGCGCTCGGTCGTTCGGCTGCGGCGAGCGGTATCAGCTCACTCAAAGGCGGTAATACGGTTATCCA
CAGAATCAGGGGATAACGCAGGAAAGAACATGTGAGCAAAAGGCCAGCAAAAGGCCAGGAACCGTAAAAA
GGCCGCGTTGCTGGCGTTTTTCCATAGGCTCCGCCCCCCTGACGAGCATCACAAAAATCGACGCTCAAGT
CAGAGGTGGCGAAACCCGACAGGACTATAAAGATACCAGGCGTTTCCCCCTGGAAGCTCCCTCGTGCGCT
CTCCTGTTCCGACCCTGCCGCTTACCGGATACCTGTCCGCCTTTCTCCCTTCGGGAAGCGTGGCGCTTTC
TCATAGCTCACGCTGTAGGTATCTCAGTTCGGTGTAGGTCGTTCGCTCCAAGCTGGGCTGTGTGCACGAA
CCCCCCGTTCAGCCCGACCGCTGCGCCTTATCCGGTAACTATCGTCTTGAGTCCAACCCGGTAAGACACG
ACTTATCGCCACTGGCAGCAGCCACTGGTAACAGGATTAGCAGAGCGAGGTATGTAGGCGGTGCTACAGA
GTTCTTGAAGTGGTGGCCTAACTACGGCTACACTAGAAGAACAGTATTTGGTATCTGCGCTCTGCTGAAG
CCAGTTACCTTCGGAAAAAGAGTTGGTAGCTCTTGATCCGGCAAACAAACCACCGCTGGTAGCGGTGGTT
TTTTTGTTTGCAAGCAGCAGATTACGCGCAGAAAAAAAGGATCTCAAGAAGATCCTTTGATCTTTTCTAC
GGGGTCTGACGCTCAGTGGAACGAAAACTCACGTTAAGGGATTTTGGTCATGAGATTATCAAAAAGGATC
TTCACCTAGATCCTTTTAAATTAAAAATGAAGTTTTAAATCAATCTAAAGTATATATGAGTAAACTTGGT
CTGACAGTTACCAATGCTTAATCAGTGAGGCACCTATCTCAGCGATCTGTCTATTTCGTTCATCCATAGT
TGCCTGACTCCCCGTCGTGTAGATAACTACGATACGGGAGGGCTTACCATCTGGCCCCAGTGCTGCAATG
ATACCGCGAGACCCACGCTCACCGGCTCCAGATTTATCAGCAATAAACCAGCCAGCCGGAAGGGCCGAGC
GCAGAAGTGGTCCTGCAACTTTATCCGCCTCCATCCAGTCTATTAATTGTTGCCGGGAAGCTAGAGTAAG
TAGTTCGCCAGTTAATAGTTTGCGCAACGTTGTTGCCATTGCTACAGGCATCGTGGTGTCACGCTCGTCG
TTTGGTATGGCTTCATTCAGCTCCGGTTCCCAACGATCAAGGCGAGTTACATGATCCCCCATGTTGTGCA
AAAAAGCGGTTAGCTCCTTCGGTCCTCCGATCGTTGTCAGAAGTAAGTTGGCCGCAGTGTTATCACTCAT
GGTTATGGCAGCACTGCATAATTCTCTTACTGTCATGCCATCCGTAAGATGCTTTTCTGTGACTGGTGAG
TACTCAACCAAGTCATTCTGAGAATAGTGTATGCGGCGACCGAGTTGCTCTTGCCCGGCGTCAATACGGG
ATAATACCGCGCCACATAGCAGAACTTTAAAAGTGCTCATCATTGGAAAACGTTCTTCGGGGCGAAAACT
CTCAAGGATCTTACCGCTGTTGAGATCCAGTTCGATGTAACCCACTCGTGCACCCAACTGATCTTCAGCA
TCTTTTACTTTCACCAGCGTTTCTGGGTGAGCAAAAACAGGAAGGCAAAATGCCGCAAAAAAGGGAATAA
GGGCGACACGGAAATGTTGAATACTCATACTCTTCCTTTTTCAATATTATTGAAGCATTTATCAGGGTTA
TTGTCTCATGAGCGGATACATATTTGAATGTATTTAGAAAAATAAACAAATAGGGGTTCCGCGCACATTT
CCCCGAAAAGTGCCACCTGACGTC
Features (pLannotate 1.2.2; 21 found; start..end, strand, type, name):
     28..80      -  misc_feature   bom (fragment): basis of mobility region from pBR322
    235..614     +  enhancer       CMV enhancer: human cytomegalovirus immediate early enhancer
    615..818     +  promoter       CMV promoter: human cytomegalovirus (CMV) immediate early promoter
    814..847     +  LTR            5' LTR (truncated) (fragment): truncated 5' long terminal repeat (LTR) from HIV-1
    863..881     +  promoter       T7 promoter: promoter for bacteriophage T7 RNA polymerase
    916..1800    +  CDS            CCND1: CCND1_HUMAN - Also known as BCL1, PRAD1. Experimental evidence at protein level: Swiss-Prot protein existence level 1. Regulatory component of the cyclin D1-CDK4 (DC) complex that phosphorylates and inhibits members of the retinoblastoma (RB) protein family including RB1 and regulates the cell-cycle during G(1)/S transition. Phosphorylation of RB1 allows dissociation of the transcription factor E2F from the RB/E2F complex and the subsequent transcription of E2F target genes which are responsible for the progression through the G(1) phase. Hypophosphorylates RB1 in early G(1) phase. Cyclin D-CD
   1831..1849    -  promoter       SP6 promoter: promoter for bacteriophage SP6 RNA polymerase
   1875..2099    +  polyA_signal   bGH poly(A) signal: bovine growth hormone polyadenylation signal
   2103..2124    +  promoter       SV40 promoter (fragment): SV40 enhancer and early promoter
   2145..2573    +  rep_origin     f1 ori (sequence partly withheld): f1 bacteriophage origin of replication; arrow indicates direction of (+) strand synthesis
   2587..2916    +  promoter       SV40 promoter: SV40 enhancer and early promoter
   2983..3774    +  CDS            neo: KKA2_KLEPN - Also known as kan, nptII. Experimental evidence at protein level: Swiss-Prot protein existence level 1. Resistance to kanamycin, neomycin, paromomycin, ribostamycin, butirosin and gentamicin B. From Klebsiella pneumoniae.
   3798..3956    +  CDS            ble (fragment): BLE_KLEPN - Experimental evidence at protein level: Swiss-Prot protein existence level 1. Binding protein with a strong affinity to the bleomycin family of antibiotics. Binds to CL990; an antimitotic-antibiotic compound. From Klebsiella pneumoniae.
   3951..4072    +  polyA_signal   SV40 poly(A) signal: SV40 polyadenylation signal
   4145..4161    -  protein_bind   lac operator: The lac repressor binds to the lac operator to inhibit transcription in E. coli. This inhibition can be relieved by adding lactose or isopropyl-β-D-thiogalactopyranoside (IPTG). lac repressor encoded by lacI
   4169..4199    -  promoter       lac promoter: promoter for the E. coli lac operon
   4214..4235    -  protein_bind   CAP binding site: CAP binding activates transcription in the presence of cAMP. E. coli catabolite activator protein
   4248..4340    -  CDS            lacI (fragment): lac repressor; lacI; The lac repressor binds to the lac operator to inhibit transcription in E. coli. This inhibition can be relieved by adding lactose or isopropyl-β-D-thiogalactopyranoside (IPTG).
   4523..5111    -  rep_origin     ori: high-copy-number ColE1/pMB1/pBR322/pUC origin of replication
   5282..6142    -  CDS            AmpR: β-lactamase; bla; confers resistance to ampicillin, carbenicillin, and related antibiotics
   6143..6247    -  promoter       AmpR promoter: bla
