[The description below was written by a language model from this plasmid's Addgene catalogue record and pLannotate feature annotations shown in this document.]
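Description:
pcDNA3.1-CCND1 is a mammalian expression plasmid of about 6.3 kb built on the Invitrogen pcDNA3.1 backbone and carrying the human CCND1 open reading frame, which encodes cyclin D1 (also known as BCL1 or PRAD1). The coding sequence is untagged and sits downstream of the human cytomegalovirus immediate-early enhancer and promoter, with the bovine growth hormone polyadenylation signal providing 3' end processing, an arrangement that gives strong constitutive expression after transfection. A T7 promoter lies just upstream of the insert and an SP6 promoter in the opposite orientation just downstream, which in principle allow in vitro transcription of either strand. The restriction sites used for cloning are not recorded.

In E. coli the plasmid is maintained at high copy through a ColE1/pUC-type origin and is selected with ampicillin via the β-lactamase gene and its own promoter. An f1 origin is also present, permitting single-stranded DNA production. For mammalian cells, a separate cassette places the neomycin phosphotransferase gene under the SV40 enhancer/early promoter with an SV40 polyadenylation signal, so stably transfected cells can be selected with G418. The automated annotation also lists several short fragments (an HIV-1 LTR piece, ble, lacI, lac promoter/operator elements, bom); these appear to be backbone remnants or partial sequence matches rather than functional parts of the design.

Cyclin D1 is the regulatory partner of CDK4 in phosphorylating retinoblastoma family proteins and promoting progression through G1 into S phase. The construct serves to overexpress native, untagged cyclin D1 in mammalian cells, and it was deposited in connection with work on the regulation of D-type cyclins by the CRL4(AMBRA1) ubiquitin ligase.
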