Addgene plasmid #172632: pcDNA3.1-CCND1
Purpose: Expresses untagged cyclin D1 in mammalian cells
Depositing lab: Michele Pagano. Depositing organization: NYU Grossman School of Medicine. Publication: CRL4(AMBRA1) is a master regulator of D-type cyclins. Simoneschi D, Rona G, Zhou N, Jeong YT, Jiang S, Milletti G, Arbini AA, O'Sullivan A, Wang AA, Nithikasem S, Keegan S, Siu Y, Cianfanelli V, Maiani E, Nazio F, Cecconi F, Boccalatte F, Fenyo D, Jones DR, Busino L, Pagano M. Nature. 2021 Apr;592(7856):789-793. doi: 10.1038/s41586-021-03445-y. Epub 2021 Apr 14. PubMed 33854235.
Backbone
  Vector backbone: pcDNA3.1
  Backbone manufacturer: Invitrogen
  Vector type: Mammalian Expression
  Selectable markers: Neomycin (select with G418)
Growth in bacteria
  Bacterial resistance: Ampicillin, 100 μg/mL
  Growth temperature: 37°C
  Growth strain: DH5alpha
  Copy number: High Copy
Gene/Insert
  Gene/Insert name: CCND1 (alt names: cyclin D1; BCL1)
  Species: H. sapiens (human)
  Entrez Gene: CCND1 (a.k.a. BCL1, D11S287E, PRAD1, U21B31)
  Promoter: CMV
  Cloning method: Restriction Enzyme; 5′ cloning site Unknown (unknown if destroyed); 3′ cloning site Unknown (unknown if destroyed)
  Sequencing primers: 5′ CMV Forward; 3′ BGH Reverse
Terms and licenses: Academic/Nonprofit Terms; Industry Terms: Not Available to Industry
How to cite: pcDNA3.1-CCND1 was a gift from Michele Pagano (Addgene plasmid # 172632 ; http://n2t.net/addgene:172632 ; RRID:Addgene_172632)
